>Addgene plasmid #14353 | pAG305GAL-ccdB-DsRed | depositor full sequence | sequence record 8016 | Author sequence
TCGCGCGTTTCGGTGATGACGGTGAAAACCTCTGACACATGCAGCTCCCGGAGACGGTCACAGCTTGTCT
GTAAGCGGATGCCGGGAGCAGACAAGCCCGTCAGGGCGCGTCAGCGGGTGTTGGCGGGTGTCGGGGCTGG
CTTAACTATGCGGCATCAGAGCAGATTGTACTGAGAGTGCACCATATCGACTACGTCGTAAGGCCGTTTC
TGACAGAGTAAAATTCTTGAGGGAACTTTCACCATTATGGGAAATGGTTCAAGAAGGTATTGACTTAAAC
TCCATCAAATGGTCAGGTCATTGAGTGTTTTTTATTTGTTGTATTTTTTTTTTTTTAGAGAAAATCCTCC
AATATCAAATTAGGAATCGTAGTTTCATGATTTTCTGTTACACCTAACTTTTTGTGTGGTGCCCTCCTCC
TTGTCAATATTAATGTTAAAGTGCAATTCTTTTTCCTTATCACGTTGAGCCATTAGTATCAATTTGCTTA
CCTGTATTCCTTTACTATCCTCCTTTTTCTCCTTCTTGATAAATGTATGTAGATTGCGTATATAGTTTCG
TCTACCCTATGAACATATTCCATTTTGTAATTTCGTGTCGTTTCTATTATGAATTTCATTTATAAAGTTT
ATGTACAAATATCATAAAAAAAGAGAATCTTTTTAAGCAAGGATTTTCTTAACTTCTTCGGCGACAGCAT
CACCGACTTCGGTGGTACTGTTGGAACCACCTAAATCACCAGTTCTGATACCTGCATCCAAAACCTTTTT
AACTGCATCTTCAATGGCCTTACCTTCTTCAGGCAAGTTCAATGACAATTTCAACATCATTGCAGCAGAC
AAGATAGTGGCGATAGGGTCAACCTTATTCTTTGGCAAATCTGGAGCAGAACCGTGGCATGGTTCGTACA
AACCAAATGCGGTGTTCTTGTCTGGCAAAGAGGCCAAGGACGCAGATGGCAACAAACCCAAGGAACCTGG
GATAACGGAGGCTTCATCGGAGATGATATCACCAAACATGTTGCTGGTGATTATAATACCATTTAGGTGG
GTTGGGTTCTTAACTAGGATCATGGCGGCAGAATCAATCAATTGATGTTGAACCTTCAATGTAGGGAATT
CGTTCTTGATGGTTTCCTCCACAGTTTTTCTCCATAATCTTGAAGAGGCCAAAACATTAGCTTTATCCAA
GGACCAAATAGGCAATGGTGGCTCATGTTGTAGGGCCATGAAAGCGGCCATTCTTGTGATTCTTTGCACT
TCTGGAACGGTGTATTGTTCACTATCCCAAGCGACACCATCACCATCGTCTTCCTTTCTCTTACCAAAGT
AAATACCTCCCACTAATTCTCTGACAACAACGAAGTCAGTACCTTTAGCAAATTGTGGCTTGATTGGAGA
TAAGTCTAAAAGAGAGTCGGATGCAAAGTTACATGGTCTTAAGTTGGCGTACAATTGAAGTTCTTTACGG
ATTTTTAGTAAACCTTGTTCAGGTCTAACACTACCGGTACCCCATTTAGGACCACCCACAGCACCTAACA
AAACGGCATCAACCTTCTTGGAGGCTTCCAGCGCCTCATCTGGAAGTGGGACACCTGTAGCATCGATAGC
AGCACCACCAATTAAATGATTTTCGAAATCGAACTTGACATTGGAACGAACATCAGAAATAGCTTTAAGA
ACCTTAATGGCTTCGGCTGTGATTTCTTGACCAACGTGGTCACCTGGCAAAACGACGATCTTCTTAGGGG
CAGACATAGGGGCAGACATTAGAATGGTATATCCTTGAAATATATATATATATTGCTGAAATGTAAAAGG
TAAGAAAAGTTAGAAAGTAAGACGATTGCTAACCACCTATTGGAAAAAACAATAGGTCCTTAAATAATAT
TGTCAACTTCAAGTATTGTGATGCAAGCATTTAGTCATGAACGCTTCTCTATTCTATATGAAAAGCCGGT
TCCGGCCTCTCACCTTTCCTTTTTCTCCCAATTTTTCAGTTGAAAAAGGTATATGCGTCAGGCGACCTCT
GAAATTAACAAAAAATTTCCAGTCATCGAATTTGATTCTGTGCGATAGCGCCCCTGTGTGTTCTCGTTAT
GTTGAGGAAAAAAATAATGGTTGCTAAGAGATTCGAACTCTTGCATCTTACGATACCTGAGTATTCCCAC
AGTTAACTGCGGTCAAGATATTTCTTGAATCAGGCGCCTTAGACCGCTCGGCCAAACAACCAATTACTTG
TTGAGAAATAGAGTATAATTATCCTATAAATATAACGTTTTTGAACACACATGAACAAGGAAGTACAGGA
CAATTGATTTTGAAGAGAATGTGGATTTTGATGTAATTGTTGGGATTCCATTTTTAATAAGGCAATAATA
TTAGGTATGTGGATATACTAGAAGTTCTCCTCGAGGGTCGATATGCGGTGTGAAATACCGCACAGATGCG
TAAGGAGAAAATACCGCATCAGGAAATTGTAAACGTTAATATTTTGTTAAAATTCGCGTTAAATTTTTGT
TAAATCAGCTCATTTTTTAACCAATAGGCCGAAATCGGCAAAATCCCTTATAAATCAAAAGAATAGACCG
AGATAGGGT
[37 nt withheld, positions 2600-2636]
AAAGAACGTGGACTCCAACGTCAAAGG
[49 nt withheld, positions 2664-2712]
T
[91 nt withheld, positions 2714-2804]
G
[124 nt withheld, positions 2806-2929]
CGCGCCATTCGCCATTCAGGCTGCGCAACTGTTGGGAAGGGCGATCGGTGCGGGCCTCTTCGCTATTACG
CCAGCTGGCGAAGGGGGGATGTGCTGCAAGGCGATTAAGTTGGGTAACGCCAGGGTTTTCCCAGTCACGA
CGTTGTAAAACGACGGCCAGTGAATTGTAATACGACTCACTATAGGGCGAATTGGAGCTCTAGTACGGAT
TAGAAGCCGCCGAGCGGGCGACAGCCCTCCGACGGAAGACTCTCCTCCGTGCGTCCTCGTCTTCACCGGT
CGCGTTCCTGAAACGCAGATGTGCCTCGCGCCGCACTGCTCCGAACAATAAAGATTCTACAATACTAGCT
TTTATGGTTATGAAGAGGAAAAATTGGCAGTAACCTGGCCCCACAAACCTTCAAATTAACGAATCAAATT
AACAACCATAGGATGATAATGCGATTAGTTTTTTAGCCTTATTTCTGGGGTAATTAATCAGCGAAGCGAT
GATTTTTGATCTATTAACAGATATATAAATGGAAAAGCTGCATAACCACTTTAACTAATACTTTCAACAT
TTTCAGTTTGTATTACTTCTTATTCAAATGTCATAAAAGTATCAACAAAAAATTGTTAATATACCTCTAT
ACTTTAACGTCAAGGAGAAAAAACCCCGGATTCTAGAACTAGTGGATCCCCCATCACAAGTTTGTACAAA
AAAGCTGAACGAGAAACGTAAAATGATATAAATATCAATATATTAAATTAGATTTTGCATAAAAAACAGA
CTACATAATACTGTAAAACACAACATATCCAGTCACTATGGCGGCCGCATTAGGCACCCCAGGCTTTACA
CTTTATGCTTCCGGCTCGTATAATGTGTGGATTTTGAGTTAGGATCCGTCGAGATTTTCAGGAGCTAAGG
AAGCTAAAATGGAGAAAAAAATCACTGGATATACCACCGTTGATATATCCCAATGGCATCGTAAAGAACA
TTTTGAGGCATTTCAGTCAGTTGCTCAATGTACCTATAACCAGACCGTTCAGCTGGATATTACGGCCTTT
TTAAAGACCGTAAAGAAAAATAAGCACAAGTTTTATCCGGCCTTTATTCACATTCTTGCCCGCCTGATGA
ATGCTCATCCGGAATTCCGTATGGCAATGAAAGACGGTGAGCTGGTGATATGGGATAGTGTTCACCCTTG
TTACACCGTTTTCCATGAGCAAACTGAAACGTTTTCATCGCTCTGGAGTGAATACCACGACGATTTCCGG
CAGTTTCTACACATATATTCGCAAGATGTGGCGTGTTACGGTGAAAACCTGGCCTATTTCCCTAAAGGGT
TTATTGAGAATATGTTTTTCGTCTCAGCCAATCCCTGGGTGAGTTTCACCAGTTTTGATTTAAACGTGGC
CAATATGGACAACTTCTTCGCCCCCGTTTTCACCATGGGCAAATATTATACGCAAGGCGACAAGGTGCTG
ATGCCGCTGGCGATTCAGGTTCATCATGCCGTCTGTGATGGCTTCCATGTCGGCAGAATGCTTAATGAAT
TACAACAGTACTGCGATGAGTGGCAGGGCGGGGCGTAAACGCCGCGTGGATCCGGCTTACTAAAAGCCAG
ATAACAGTATGCGTATTTGCGCGCTGATTTTTGCGGTATAAGAATATATACTGATATGTATACCCGAAGT
ATGTCAAAAAGAGGTATGCTATGAAGCAGCGTATTACAGTGACAGTTGACAGCGACAGCTATCAGTTGCT
CAAGGCATATATGATGTCAATATCTCCGGTCTGGTAAGCACAACCATGCAGAATGAAGCCCGTCGTCTGC
GTGCCGAACGCTGGAAAGCGGAAAATCAGGAAGGGATGGCTGAGGTCGCCCGGTTTATTGAAATGAACGG
CTCTTTTGCTGACGAGAACAGGGGCTGGTGAAATGCAGTTTAAGGTTTACACCTATAAAAGAGAGAGCCG
TTATCGTCTGTTTGTGGATGTACAGAGTGATATTATTGACACGCCCGGGCGACGGATGGTGATCCCCCTG
GCCAGTGCACGTCTGCTGTCAGATAAAGTCTCCCGTGAACTTTACCCGGTGGTGCATATCGGGGATGAAA
GCTGGCGCATGATGACCACCGATATGGCCAGTGTGCCGGTCTCCGTTATCGGGGAAGAAGTGGCTGATCT
CAGCCACCGCGAAAATGACATCAAAAACGCCATTAACCTGATGTTCTGGGGAATATAAATGTCAGGCTCC
CTTATACACAGCCAGTCTGCAGGTCGACCATAGTGACTGGATATGTTGTGTTTTACAGTATTATGTAGTC
TGTTTTTTATGCAAAATCTAATTTAATATATTGATATTTATATCATTTTACGTTTCTCGTTCAGCTTTCT
TGTACAAAGTGGTGATGGGCTGCAGGAATTCGATATCAAGCTTAATGGACAACACCGAGGACGTCATCAA
GGAGTTCATGCAGTTCAAGGTGCGCATGGAGGGCTCCGTGAACGGCCACTACTTCGAGATCGAGGGCGAG
GGCGAGGGCAAGCCCTACGAGGGCACCCAGACCGCCAAGCTGCAGGTGACCAAGGGCGGCCCCCTGCCCT
TCGCCTGGGACATCCTGTCCCCCCAGTTCCAGTACGGCTCCAAGGCCTACGTGAAGCACCCCGCCGACAT
CCCCGACTACATGAAGCTGTCCTTCCCCGAGGGCTTCACCTGGGAGCGCTCCATGAACTTCGAGGACGGC
GGCGTGGTGGAGGTGCAGCAGGACTCCTCCCTGCAGGACGGCACCTTCATCTACAAGGTGAAGTTCAAGG
GCGTGAACTTCCCCGCCGACGGCCCCGTAATGCAGAAGAAGACTGCCGGCTGGGAGCCCTCCACCGAGAA
GCTGTACCCCCAGGACGGCGTGCTGAAGGGCGAGATCTCCCACGCCCTGAAGCTGAAGGACGGCGGCCAC
TACACCTGCGACTTCAAGACCGTGTACAAGGCCAAGAAGCCCGTGCAGCTGCCCGGCAACCACTACGTGG
ACTCCAAGCTGGACATCACCAACCACAACGAGGACTACACCGTGGTGGAGCAGTACGAGCACGCCGAGGC
CCGCCACTCCGGCTCCCAGTAGCTCGAGTCATGTAATTAGTTATGTCACGCTTACATTCACGCCCTCCCC
CCACATCCGCTCTAACCGAAAAGGAAGGAGTTAGACAACCTGAAGTCTAGGTCCCTATTTATTTTTTTAT
AGTTATGTTAGTATTAAGAACGTTATTTATATTTCAAATTTTTCTTTTTTTTCTGTACAGACGCGTGTAC
GCATGTAACATTATACTGAAAACCTTGCTTGAGAAGGTTTTGGGACGCTCGAAGGCTTTAATTTGCGGCC
GGTACCCAGCTTTTGTTCCCTTTAGTGAGGGTTAATTCCGAGCTTGGCGTAATCATGGTCATAGCTGTTT
CCTGTGTGAAATTGTTATCCGCTCACAATTCCACACAACATAGGAGCCGGAAGCATAAAGTGTAAAGCCT
GGGGTGCCTAATGAGTGAGGTAACTCACATTAATTGCGTTGCGCTCACTGCCCGCTTTCCAGTCGGGAAA
CCTGTCGTGCCAGCTGCATTAATGAATCGGCCAACGCGCGGGGAGAGGCGGTTTGCGTATTGGGCGCTCT
TCCGCTTCCTCGCTCACTGACTCGCTGCGCTCGGTCGTTCGGCTGCGGCGAGCGGTATCAGCTCACTCAA
AGGCGGTAATACGGTTATCCACAGAATCAGGGGATAACGCAGGAAAGAACATGTGAGCAAAAGGCCAGCA
AAAGGCCAGGAACCGTAAAAAGGCCGCGTTGCTGGCGTTTTTCCATAGGCTCGGCCCCCCTGACGAGCAT
CACAAAAATCGACGCTCAAGTCAGAGGTGGCGAAACCCGACAGGACTATAAAGATACCAGGCGTTCCCCC
CTGGAAGCTCCCTCGTGCGCTCTCCTGTTCCGACCCTGCCGCTTACCGGATACCTGTCCGCCTTTCTCCC
TTCGGGAAGCGTGGCGCTTTCTCAATGCTCACGCTGTAGGTATCTCAGTTCGGTGTAGGTCGTTCGCTCC
AAGCTGGGCTGTGTGCACGAACCCCCCGTTCAGCCCGACCGCTGCGCCTTATCCGGTAACTATCGTCTTG
AGTCCAACCCGGTAAGACACGACTTATCGCCACTGGCAGCAGCCACTGGTAACAGGATTAGCAGAGCGAG
GTATGTAGGCGGTGCTACAGAGTTCTTGAAGTGGTGGCCTAACTACGGCTACACTAGAAGGACAGTATTT
GGTATCTGCGCTCTGCTGAAGCCAGTTACCTTCGGAAAAAGAGTTGGTAGCTCTTGATCCGGCAAACAAA
CCACCGCTGGTAGCGGTGGTTTTTTTGTTTGCAAGCAGCAGATTACGCGCAGAAAAAAAGGATCTCAAGA
AGATCCTTTGATCTTTTCTACGGGGTCTGACGCTCAGTGGAACGAAAACTCACGTTAAGGGATTTTGGTC
ATGAGATTATCAAAAAGGATCTTCACCTAGATCCTTTTAAATTAAAAATGAAGTTTTAAATCAATCTAAA
GTATATATGAGTAAACTTGGTCTGACAGTTACCAATGCTTAATCAGTGAGGCACCTATCTCAGCGATCTG
TCTATTTCGTTCATCCATAGTTGCCTGACTGCCCGTCGTGTAGATAACTACGATACGGGAGGGCTTACCA
TCTGGCCCCAGTGCTGCAATGATACCGCGAGACCCACGCTCACCGGCTCCAGATTTATCAGCAATAAACC
AGCCAGCCGGAAGGGCCGAGCGCAGAAGTGGTCCTGCAACTTTATCCGCCTCCATCCAGTCTATTAATTG
TTGCCGGGAAGCTAGAGTAAGTAGTTCGCCAGTTAATAGTTTGCGCAACGTTGTTGCCATTGCTACAGGC
ATCGTGGTGTCACGCTCGTCGTTTGGTATGGCTTCATTCAGCTCCGGTTCCCAACGATCAAGGCGAGTTA
CATGATCCCCCATGTTGTGAAAAAAAGCGGTTAGCTCCTTCGGTCCTCCGATCGTTGTCAGAAGTAAGTT
GGCCGCAGTGTTATCACTCATGGTTATGGCAGCACTGCATAATTCTCTTACTGTCATGCCATCCGTAAGA
TGCTTTTCTGTGACTGGTGAGTACTCAACCAAGTCATTCTGAGAATAGTGTATGCGGCGACCGAGTTGCT
CTTGCCCGGCGTCAATACGGGATAATACCGCGCCACATAGCAGAACTTTAAAAGTGCTCATCATTGGAAA
ACGTTCTTCGGGGCGAAAACTCTCAAGGATCTTACCGCTGTTGAGATCCAGTTCGATGTAACCCACTCGT
GCACCCAACTGATCTTCAGCATCTTTTACTTTCACCAGCGTTTCTGGGTGAGCAAAAACAGGAAGGCAAA
ATGCCGCAAAAAAGGGAATAAGGGCGACACGGAAATGTTGAATACTCATACTCTTCCTTTTTCAATATTA
TTGAAGCATTTATCAGGGTTATTGTCTCATGAGCGGATACATATTTGAATGTATTTAGAAAAATAAACAA
ATAGGGGTTCCGCGCACATTTCCCCGAAAAGTGCCACCTGACGTCTAAGAAACCATTATTATCATGACAT
TAACCTATAAAAATAGGCGTATCACGAGGCCCTTTCGTC
Features (pLannotate 1.2.2; 30 found; start..end, strand, type, name):
    137..187     +  misc_feature   bom (fragment): basis of mobility region from pBR322
    200..301     +  CDS            NFS1 (fragment): NFS1_YEAST - Also known as SPL1 From Saccharomyces cerevisiae (strain ATCC 204508 / S288c) (Baker's yeast).
    663..1757    -  CDS            LEU2: 3-isopropylmalate dehydrogenase, required for leucine biosynthesis; S. cerevisiae LEU2; yeast auxotrophic marker
   1770..2174    -  promoter       LEU2 promoter: S. cerevisiae LEU2
   2314..2391    -  CDS            YO192_YEAST (fragment): Experimental evidence at protein level: Swiss-Prot protein existence level 1. From Saccharomyces cerevisiae (strain ATCC 204508 / S288c) (Baker's yeast).
   2421..2473    +  misc_feature   bom (fragment): basis of mobility region from pBR322
   2474..2929    -  rep_origin     f1 ori (sequence partly withheld): f1 bacteriophage origin of replication; arrow indicates direction of (+) strand synthesis
   2937..3094    -  CDS            lacZα (fragment): LacZα fragment of β-galactosidase; lacZ fragment
   3097..3115    +  promoter       T7 promoter: promoter for bacteriophage T7 RNA polymerase
   3135..3576    +  promoter       GAL1 promoter: S. cerevisiae GAL1; inducible promoter, regulated by Gal4
   3591..3611    +  misc_feature   MCS (fragment): pBluescript multiple cloning site
   3615..3739    +  protein_bind   attR1: mutant version of attR; recombination site for the Gateway® LR reaction LR Clonase™
   3764..3794    +  promoter       lac UV5 promoter: E. coli lac promoter with an "up" mutation
   3818..3847    +  promoter       cat promoter (fragment): promoter of the E. coli cat gene encoding chloramphenicol acetyltransferase
   3848..4507    +  CDS            CmR: chloramphenicol acetyltransferase; cat; confers resistance to chloramphenicol
   4689..4847    +  CDS            ccdA (fragment): CCDA_ECO57 - Also known as H, letA. Experimental evidence at protein level: Swiss-Prot protein existence level 1. Antitoxin component of a type II toxin-antitoxin (TA) system which inhibits the post-segregational killing (PSK) of plasmid-free cells, also referred to as a plasmid addiction system. Binds to and blocks the activity of CcdB; will also remove bound CcdB protein from the CcdB-GyrA complex by forming a CcdA-CcdB complex, a process termed rejuvenation. Functions as a transcriptional corepressor for the ccdAB operon, repression also requires CcdB (By similarity). From Escherichia coli
   4852..5154    +  CDS            ccdB: CCDB_ECOLI - Also known as G, letB, letD. Experimental evidence at protein level: Swiss-Prot protein existence level 1. Toxic component of a type II toxin-antitoxin (TA) system, functioning in plasmid maintainence. Responsible for the post- segregational killing (PSK) of plasmid-free cells, also referred to as a plasmid addiction system. Half-life of over 2 hours. Cell killing by CcdB is accompanied by filamentation, defects in chromosome and plasmid segregation, defects in cell division, formation of anucleate cells, decreased DNA synthesis and plasmid loss. Interferes with the activity of DN
   5198..5322    -  protein_bind   attR2: mutant version of attR; recombination site for the Gateway® LR reaction LR Clonase™
   5326..5353    +  misc_feature   MCS (fragment): pBluescript multiple cloning site
   5354..6031    +  CDS            DsRed-Monomer: monomeric derivative of DsRed fluorescent protein (Strongin et al., 2007) mammalian codon-optimized
   6038..6285    +  terminator     CYC1 terminator: S. cerevisiae CYC1; transcription terminator for CYC1
   6308..6326    -  promoter       T3 promoter: promoter for bacteriophage T3 RNA polymerase
   6371..6387    -  protein_bind   lac operator: The lac repressor binds to the lac operator to inhibit transcription in E. coli. This inhibition can be relieved by adding lactose or isopropyl-β-D-thiogalactopyranoside (IPTG). lac repressor encoded by lacI
   6395..6425    -  promoter       lac promoter: promoter for the E. coli lac operon
   6440..6461    -  protein_bind   CAP binding site: CAP binding activates transcription in the presence of cAMP. E. coli catabolite activator protein
   6474..6566    -  CDS            lacI (fragment): lac repressor; lacI; The lac repressor binds to the lac operator to inhibit transcription in E. coli. This inhibition can be relieved by adding lactose or isopropyl-β-D-thiogalactopyranoside (IPTG).
   6749..7337    -  rep_origin     ori: high-copy-number ColE1/pMB1/pBR322/pUC origin of replication
   7508..8368    -  CDS            AmpR: β-lactamase; bla; confers resistance to ampicillin, carbenicillin, and related antibiotics
   8369..8473    -  promoter       AmpR promoter: bla
   8568..35      +  CDS            rop (fragment) (across the origin): Rop protein, which maintains plasmids at low copy number; rop
