[The description below was written by a language model from this plasmid's Addgene catalogue record and pLannotate feature annotations shown in this document.]
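Description:
pAG305GAL-ccdB-DsRed is an empty Gateway destination vector for galactose-inducible expression of C-terminally DsRed-tagged proteins in Saccharomyces cerevisiae. It is built on the pRS305 backbone and is described by the depositor as an integrating plasmid. Consistent with this, the feature table shows no yeast replication origin or centromere, so stable maintenance in yeast depends on insertion into the genome, with selection through the LEU2 auxotrophic marker expressed from its own promoter. In E. coli the plasmid replicates from a high-copy ColE1/pUC-type origin and carries ampicillin resistance. An f1 origin and remnants of the pBluescript-style lacZα/MCS region with flanking T7 and T3 promoters are also present.

The expression unit consists of the Gal4-regulated GAL1 promoter, a Gateway cassette, a DsRed coding sequence and the CYC1 terminator. The cassette is bounded by attR1 and attR2 and contains a chloramphenicol resistance gene and the ccdB toxin gene. Because CcdB poisons gyrase in ordinary E. coli strains, the unrecombined vector must be propagated in a ccdB-tolerant host, with chloramphenicol helping to retain the cassette. In an LR reaction, an open reading frame from an attL entry clone replaces the cassette, and loss of ccdB gives counter-selection against unrecombined vector in standard strains. An insert lacking a stop codon is then read through attR2-derived sequence into the reporter, which the annotation identifies as the monomeric, mammalian codon-optimised DsRed-Monomer variant. The vector belongs to a suite of yeast Gateway plasmids designed for high-throughput genetic analysis. The depositor notes that the supplied full sequence is a reference only and may not match the physical plasmid exactly.
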