Addgene plasmid #14353: pAG305GAL-ccdB-DsRed
Purpose: (Empty Backbone)
Depositing lab: Susan Lindquist. Depositing organization: Whitehead Institute for Biomedical Research. Publication: A suite of Gateway cloning vectors for high-throughput genetic analysis in Saccharomyces cerevisiae. Alberti S, Gitler AD, Lindquist S. Yeast. 2007 Oct . 24(10):913-9. 10.1002/yea.1502 PubMed 17583893.
Backbone
  Vector backbone: pRS305
  Vector type: Yeast Expression ; Gateway Destination
  Selectable markers: LEU2
Growth in bacteria
  Bacterial resistance: Chloramphenicol and Ampicillin, 25 & 100 μg/mL
  Growth temperature: 37°C
  Growth strain: ccdB Survival
  Growth instructions: DB3.1, ccdB Survival
  Copy number: Unknown
Gene/Insert
  Gene/Insert name: None
  Tag / fusion protein: DsRed (C terminal on backbone)
  Cloning method: Gateway Cloning
  Sequencing primers: 5′ GAL1
Terms and licenses: Academic/Nonprofit Terms; Industry Terms: Not Available to Industry
Depositor comments: Type of plasmid: integrating. This plasmid contains the Gateway technology from Invitrogen; Invitrogen requires purchasing of Gateway Clonase for carrying out the Gateway recombinational cloning reaction http://www.invitrogen.com Please note that the full plasmid sequence is provided as a reference only, and may not match the exact sequence of the plasmid.
How to cite: pAG305GAL-ccdB-DsRed was a gift from Susan Lindquist (Addgene plasmid # 14353 ; http://n2t.net/addgene:14353 ; RRID:Addgene_14353)
