>Addgene plasmid #14353 | pAG305GAL-ccdB-DsRed | addgene partial sequence | sequence record 20942 | 14353 with pRS_marker
GAGGGAACTTTCACCATTATGGGAAATGGTTCAAGAAGGTATTGACTTAAACTCCATCAAATGGTCAGGT
CATTGAGTGTTTTTTATTTGTTGTATTTTTTTTTTTTTAGAGAAAATCCTCCAATATATAAATTAGGAAT
CATAGTTTCATGATTTTCTGTTACACCTAACTTTTTGTGTGGTGCCCTCCTCCTTGTCAATATTAATGTT
AAAGTGCAATTCTTTTTCCTTATCACGTTGAGCCATTAGTATCAATTTGCTTACCTGTATTCCTTTACAT
CCTCCTTTTTCTCCTTCTTGATAAATGTATGTAGATTGCGTATATAGTTTCGTCTACCCTATGAACATAT
TCCATTTTGTAATTTCGTGTCGTTTCTATTATGAATTTCATTTATAAAGTTTATGTACAAATATCATAAA
AAAAGAGAATCTTTTTAAGCAAGGATTTTCTTAACTTCTTCGGCGACAGCATCACCGACTTCGGTGGTAC
TGTTGGAACCACCTAAATCACCAGTTCTGATACCTGCATCCAAAACCTTTTTAACTGCATCTTCAATGGC
CTTACCTTCTTCANGCAAGTTCAATGACAATTTCAACATCATTGCAGCAGACAAGATAGTGGCGATAGGG
TTGACCTTATTCTTTGGCAAATCTGGA
