>Addgene plasmid #14353 | pAG305GAL-ccdB-DsRed | addgene partial sequence | sequence record 20943 | 14353 with GW5
GGGGGTGCCTAATGCGGCCGCCATAGTGACTGGATATGTTGTGTTTTACAGTATTATGTAGTCTGTTTTT
TATGCAAAATCTAATTTAATATATTGATATTTATATCATTTTACGTTTCTCGTTCAGCTTTTTTGTACAA
ACTTGTGATGGGGGATCCACTAGTTCTAGAATCCGGGGTTTTTTCTCCTTGACGTTAAAGTATAGAGGTA
TATTAACAATTTTTTGTTGATACTTTTATTACATTTGAATAAGAAGTAATACAAACCGAAAATGTTGAAA
GTATTAGTTAAAGTGGTTATGCAGTTTTTGCATTTATATATCTGTTAATAGATCAAAAATCATCGCTTCG
CTGATTAATTACCCCAGAAATAAGGCTAAAAAACTAATCGCATTATCATCCTATGGTTGTTAATTTGATT
CGTTCATTTGAAGGTTTGTGGGGCCAGGTTACTGCCAATTTTTCCTCTTCATAACCATAAAAGCTAGTAT
TGTAGAATCTTTATTGTTCGGAGCAGTGCGGCGCGAGGCACATCTGCGTTTCAGGAACGCGACCGGTGAA
GACGAGGACGCACGGAGGAGAGTCTTCCTTCGGAGGGCTGTCACCCGCTCGGCGGCTTCTAATCCGTACT
AGACCTCCAATTCGCCCTATAGTGAGTCGTATTA
