>Addgene plasmid #14353 | pAG305GAL-ccdB-DsRed | addgene partial sequence | sequence record 20944 | 14353 with GW3
GGAAGAGTGGCTGATCTCAGCCACCGCGAAAATGACATCAAAAACGCCATTAACCTGATGTTCTGGGGAA
TATAAATGTCAGGCTCCCTTATACACAGCCAGTCTGCAGGTCGACCATAGTGACTGGATATGTTGTGTTT
TACAGTATTATGTAGTCTGTTTTTTATGCAAAATCTAATTTAATATATTGATATTTATATCATTTTACGT
TTCTCGTTCAGCTTTCTTGTACAAAGTGGTGATGGGCTGCAGGAATTCGATATCAAGCTTAATGGACAAC
ACCGAGGACGTCATCAAGGAGTTCATGCAGTTCAAGGTGCGCATGGAGGGCTCCGTGAACGGCCACTACT
TCGAGATCGAGGGCGAGGGCGAGGGCAAGCCCTACGAGGGCACCCAGACCGCCAAGCTGCAGGTGACCAA
GGGCGGCCCCCTGCCCTTCGCCTGGGACATCCTGTCCCCCCAGTTCCAGTACGGCTCCAAGGCCTACGTG
AAGCACCCCGCCGACATCCCCGACTACATGAAGCTGTCCTTCCCCGAGGGCTTCACCTGGGAGCGCTCCA
TGAACTTCGAGGACGGCGGCGTGGTGGAGGTGCAGCAGGACTCCTCCCTGCAGGACGGCACCTTCATCT
