>Addgene plasmid #14353 | pAG305GAL-ccdB-DsRed | addgene partial sequence | sequence record 128009 | Amp-R 5'-ATAATACCGCGCCACATAGC-3'
GCTCATCATTGGAAAACGTTCTTCGGGGCGAAAACTCTCAAGGATCTTACCGCTGTTGAGATCCAGTTCG
ATGTAACCCACTCGTGCACCCAACTGATCTTCAGCATCTTTTACTTTCACCAGCGTTTCTGGGTGAGCAA
AAACAGGAAGGCAAAATGCCGCAAAAAAGGGAATAAGGGCGACACGGAAATGTTGAATACTCATACTCTT
CCTTTTTCAATATTATTGAAGCATTTATCAGGGTTATTGTCTCATGAGCGGATACATATTTGAATGTATT
TAGAAAAATAAACAAATAGGGGTTCCGCGCACATTTCCCCGAAAAGTGCCACCTGACGTCTAAGAAACCA
TTATTATCATGACATTAACCTATAAAAATAGGCGTATCACGAGGCCCTTTCGTCTCGCGCGTTTCGGTGA
TGACGGTGAAAACCTCTGACACATGCAGCTCCCGGAGACGGTCACAGCTTGTCTGTAAGCGGATGCCGGG
AGCAGACAAGCCCGTCAGGGCGCGTCAGCGGGTGTTGGCGGGTGTCGGGGCTGGCTTAACTATGCGGCAT
CAGAGCAGATTGTACTGAGAGTGCACCATATCGACTACGTCGTTAAGGCCGTTTCTGACAGAGTAAAATT
CTTGAGGGAACTTTCACCATTATGGGAAATGGTTCAAGAAGGTATTGACTTAAACTCCATCAAATGGTCA
GGTCATTGAGTGTTTTTTATTTGTTGTATTTTTTTTTTTTTAGAGAAAATCCTCCAATATATAAATTAGG
AATCATAGTTTCATGATTTTCTGTTACACCTAACTTTTTGTGTGGTGCCCTCCTCCTTGTCAATATTAAT
GTTAAAGTGCAATTCTTTTTCCTTATCACGTTGAGCCATTAGTATCAATTTGCTTACCTGTATTCCTTTA
CATCCTCCTTTTTCTCCTTCTTGATAAATGTATGTAGATTGCGTATATAGTTTCGTCTACCCTATGAACA
TATTCCATTTTGTAATTTCGTGTCGTTTCTATTATGAATTTCATTTATAAAGTT
